Addgene plasmid #216280: pET28a-SnoopTag-AffiHER2-SpyTag
Purpose: Expresses an affibody to HER2 fused to SnoopTag and SpyTag, for bacterial expression
Depositing lab: Mark Howarth. Depositing organization: University of Oxford. Publication: SpyMask enables combinatorial assembly of bispecific binders. Driscoll CL, Keeble AH, Howarth MR. Nat Commun. 2024 Mar 16;15(1):2403. doi: 10.1038/s41467-024-46599-9. PubMed 38493197.
Backbone
  Vector backbone: pET28a
  Backbone manufacturer: Novagen
  Backbone size w/o insert (bp): 5369
  Total vector size (bp): 5780
  Vector type: Bacterial Expression, Affinity Reagent/ Antibody
Growth in bacteria
  Bacterial resistance: Kanamycin, 50 μg/mL
  Growth temperature: 37°C
  Growth strain: DH5alpha
  Copy number: High Copy
Gene/Insert
  Gene/Insert name: SnoopTag-AffiHER2-SpyTag (alt name: AffiHER2-SpyTag)
  Species: Synthetic
  Insert size (bp): 411
  GenBank ID: KU296975
  Promoter: T7 promoter
  Tag / fusion protein: His6 (N terminal on insert); Thrombin cleavage site (N terminal on insert); SnoopTag (N terminal on insert); SpyTag (C terminal on insert)
  Cloning method: Gibson Cloning
  Sequencing primers: 5′ T7F; 3′ T7R
Terms and licenses: Academic/Nonprofit Terms; Industry Terms: Not Available to Industry
How to cite: pET28a-SnoopTag-AffiHER2-SpyTag was a gift from Mark Howarth (Addgene plasmid # 216280 ; http://n2t.net/addgene:216280 ; RRID:Addgene_216280)
