[The description below was written by a language model from this plasmid's Addgene catalogue record and pLannotate feature annotations shown in this document.]
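Description:
pET28a-SnoopTag-AffiHER2-SpyTag is a bacterial expression plasmid built on the Novagen pET28a backbone for producing a synthetic HER2-binding affibody flanked by two peptide tags used for covalent protein ligation. It replicates in E. coli from a ColE1/pBR322-type origin accompanied by the rop gene and bom region, is selected with kanamycin through the aph(3')-Ia gene, and also carries an f1 phage origin. The catalogue lists a total size of 5,780 bp, whereas the sequenced record that was annotated is 5,646 nt; the record does not explain the difference.

Expression is driven by a T7 promoter with an adjacent lac operator, followed by the T7 gene 10 ribosome binding site and closed by the T7 terminator. The plasmid-borne lacI gene supplies repressor, so transcription is held off until induction with IPTG in a host that provides T7 RNA polymerase. The 411 bp insert, introduced by Gibson cloning, encodes an N-terminal His6 tag for metal-affinity purification, a thrombin cleavage site, SnoopTag, the affibody, and a C-terminal SpyTag. The automated annotation detects the thrombin site and a short His-tag match. It labels parts of the affibody as protein A fragments, which fits the affibody scaffold's derivation from a protein A IgG-binding domain. It does not call SnoopTag or SpyTag. Other short fragment hits, such as tetracycline resistance and AmpR promoter pieces, appear to be backbone remnants or partial matches rather than functional elements.

SpyTag and SnoopTag form spontaneous isopeptide bonds with their partner proteins SpyCatcher and SnoopCatcher respectively, so the purified affibody can be coupled orthogonally at either end. The associated publication concerns combinatorial assembly of bispecific binders, for which this protein would serve as a HER2-targeting module.
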