Features (pLannotate 1.2.2; 23 found; start..end, strand, type, name):
     26..73      -  terminator     T7 terminator: transcription terminator for bacteriophage T7 RNA polymerase
     81..130     -  CDS            SET1 (fragment): solubility-enhancement tag derived from T7 phage gene 10B
    140..157     -  CDS            9xHis (fragment): 9xHis affinity tag
    239..307     -  CDS            ProtA (fragment): IgG-binding unit of Staphylococcus aureus protein A
    389..412     -  CDS            ProtA (fragment): IgG-binding unit of Staphylococcus aureus protein A
    425..454     -  CDS            T7 tag (gene 10 leader) (fragment): leader peptide from bacteriophage T7 gene 10 promotes efficient translation in E. coli
    524..541     -  CDS            thrombin site: thrombin recognition and cleavage site
    552..568     -  CDS            capTEV™ (fragment): composite tag for in vivo biotinylation, TEV protease cleavage, and 6xHis tagging
    587..609     -  RBS            RBS: efficient ribosome binding site from bacteriophage T7 gene 10 (Olins and Rangwala, 1989)
    624..648     -  protein_bind   lac operator: The lac repressor binds to the lac operator to inhibit transcription in E. coli. This inhibition can be relieved by adding lactose or isopropyl-β-D-thiogalactopyranoside (IPTG). lac repressor encoded by lacI
    649..667     -  promoter       T7 promoter: promoter for bacteriophage T7 RNA polymerase
    689..968     +  CDS            TcR (fragment): tetracycline efflux protein; tet; confers resistance to tetracycline
    976..1053    +  promoter       lacI promoter: lacI
   1054..2136    +  CDS            lacI: lac repressor; lacI; The lac repressor binds to the lac operator to inhibit transcription in E. coli. This inhibition can be relieved by adding lactose or isopropyl-β-D-thiogalactopyranoside (IPTG).
   2149..2170    +  protein_bind   CAP binding site: CAP binding activates transcription in the presence of cAMP. E. coli catabolite activator protein
   2185..2476    +  CDS            TcR (fragment): tetracycline efflux protein; tet; confers resistance to tetracycline
   2548..2928    -  CDS            YPB1_ECOLX: Protein predicted: Swiss-Prot protein existence level 4. From Escherichia coli.
   2945..3136    +  CDS            rop: Rop protein, which maintains plasmids at low copy number; rop
   3238..3377    +  misc_feature   bom: basis of mobility region from pBR322
   3563..4151    -  rep_origin     ori: high-copy-number ColE1/pMB1/pBR322/pUC origin of replication
   4273..5088    +  CDS            KanR: aminoglycoside phosphotransferase; aph(3')-Ia; confers resistance to kanamycin in bacteria or G418 (Geneticin®) in eukaryotes
   5097..5154    -  promoter       AmpR promoter (fragment): bla
   5207..5635    -  rep_origin     f1 ori (sequence partly withheld): f1 bacteriophage origin of replication; arrow indicates direction of (+) strand synthesis
>Addgene plasmid #216280 | pET28a-SnoopTag-AffiHER2-SpyTag | addgene full sequence | sequence record 433203 | Addgene NGS Result
ATCCGGATATAGTTCCTCCTTTCAGCAAAAAACCCCTCAAGACCCGTTTAGAGGCCCCAAGGGGTTATGC
TAGTTATTGCTCAGCGGTGGCAGCAGCCAACTCAGCTTCCTTTCGGGCTTTGTTAGCAGCCGGATCTCAG
TGGTGGTGGTGGTGGTGCTCGAGTTATTACTTCGTCGGCTTGTAGGCGTCCACCATCACGATGTGGGCAC
CGGAACCTTCCCCGGATCCCTCGAGGCCTTTCGGCGCCTGAGCATCATTTAGCTTTTTAGCTTCTGCTAA
AAGGTTAGCGCTTTGGCTTGGGTCATCGTATAACGACCTTATGAAAGCCCTTTTCTGTTGATTGTTTAAG
TTGGGTAAAAGAGCTATCTCCCAGTAAGCGTTCCTCATTTCTTTGTTGAATTTGTTGTCCACGCCCGGAT
CCCGACCCATTTGCTGTCCACCAGTCATGCTAGCTCCGGATCCCGACTCACCACTGCCTTTGTTCACTTT
AATAAATTCAATATCGCCCAGTTTCCCCATATGGCTGCCGCGCGGCACCAGGCCGCTGCTGTGATGATGA
TGATGATGGCTGCTGCCCATGGTATATCTCCTTCTTAAAGTTAAACAAAATTATTTCTAGAGGGGAATTG
TTATCCGCTCACAATTCCCCTATAGTGAGTCGTATTAATTTCGCGGGATCGAGATCTCGATCCTCTACGC
CGGACGCATCGTGGCCGGCATCACCGGCGCCACAGGTGCGGTTGCTGGCGCCTATATCGCCGACATCACC
GATGGGGAAGATCGGGCTCGCCACTTCGGGCTCATGAGCGCTTGTTTCGGCGTGGGTATGGTGGCAGGCC
CCGTGGCCGGGGGACTGTTGGGCGCCATCTCCTTGCATGCACCATTCCTTGCGGCGGCGGTGCTCAACGG
CCTCAACCTACTACTGGGCTGCTTCCTAATGCAGGAGTCGCATAAGGGAGAGCGTCGAGATCCCGGACAC
CATCGAATGGCGCAAAACCTTTCGCGGTATGGCATGATAGCGCCCGGAAGAGAGTCAATTCAGGGTGGTG
AATGTGAAACCAGTAACGTTATACGATGTCGCAGAGTATGCCGGTGTCTCTTATCAGACCGTTTCCCGCG
TGGTGAACCAGGCCAGCCACGTTTCTGCGAAAACGCGGGAAAAAGTGGAAGCGGCGATGGCGGAGCTGAA
TTACATTCCCAACCGCGTGGCACAACAACTGGCGGGCAAACAGTCGTTGCTGATTGGCGTTGCCACCTCC
AGTCTGGCCCTGCACGCGCCGTCGCAAATTGTCGCGGCGATTAAATCTCGCGCCGATCAACTGGGTGCCA
GCGTGGTGGTGTCGATGGTAGAACGAAGCGGCGTCGAAGCCTGTAAAGCGGCGGTGCACAATCTTCTCGC
GCAACGCGTCAGTGGGCTGATCATTAACTATCCGCTGGATGACCAGGATGCCATTGCTGTGGAAGCTGCC
TGCACTAATGTTCCGGCGTTATTTCTTGATGTCTCTGACCAGACACCCATCAACAGTATTATTTTCTCCC
ATGAAGACGGTACGCGACTGGGCGTGGAGCATCTGGTCGCATTGGGTCACCAGCAAATCGCGCTGTTAGC
GGGCCCATTAAGTTCTGTCTCGGCGCGTCTGCGTCTGGCTGGCTGGCATAAATATCTCACTCGCAATCAA
ATTCAGCCGATAGCGGAACGGGAAGGCGACTGGAGTGCCATGTCCGGTTTTCAACAAACCATGCAAATGC
TGAATGAGGGCATCGTTCCCACTGCGATGCTGGTTGCCAACGATCAGATGGCGCTGGGCGCAATGCGCGC
CATTACCGAGTCCGGGCTGCGCGTTGGTGCGGATATCTCGGTAGTGGGATACGACGATACCGAAGACAGC
TCATGTTATATCCCGCCGTTAACCACCATCAAACAGGATTTTCGCCTGCTGGGGCAAACCAGCGTGGACC
GCTTGCTGCAACTCTCTCAGGGCCAGGCGGTGAAGGGCAATCAGCTGTTGCCCGTCTCACTGGTGAAAAG
AAAAACCACCCTGGCGCCCAATACGCAAACCGCCTCTCCCCGCGCGTTGGCCGATTCATTAATGCAGCTG
GCACGACAGGTTTCCCGACTGGAAAGCGGGCAGTGAGCGCAACGCAATTAATGTAAGTTAGCTCACTCAT
TAGGCACCGGGATCTCGACCGATGCCCTTGAGAGCCTTCAACCCAGTCAGCTCCTTCCGGTGGGCGCGGG
GCATGACTATCGTCGCCGCACTTATGACTGTCTTCTTTATCATGCAACTCGTAGGACAGGTGCCGGCAGC
GCTCTGGGTCATTTTCGGCGAGGACCGCTTTCGCTGGAGCGCGACGATGATCGGCCTGTCGCTTGCGGTA
TTCGGAATCTTGCACGCCCTCGCTCAAGCCTTCGTCACTGGTCCCGCCACCAAACGTTTCGGCGAGAAGC
AGGCCATTATCGCCGGCATGGCGGCCCCACGGGTGCGCATGATCGTGCTCCTGTCGTTGAGGACCCGGCT
AGGCTGGCGGGGTTGCCTTACTGGTTAGCAGAATGAATCACCGATACGCGAGCGAACGTGAAGCGACTGC
TGCTGCAAAACGTCTGCGACCTGAGCAACAACATGAATGGTCTTCGGTTTCCGTGTTTCGTAAAGTCTGG
AAACGCGGAAGTCAGCGCCCTGCACCATTATGTTCCGGATCTGCATCGCAGGATGCTGCTGGCTACCCTG
TGGAACACCTACATCTGTATTAACGAAGCGCTGGCATTGACCCTGAGTGATTTTTCTCTGGTCCCGCCGC
ATCCATACCGCCAGTTGTTTACCCTCACAACGTTCCAGTAACCGGGCATGTTCATCATCAGTAACCCGTA
TCGTGAGCATCCTCTCTCGTTTCATCGGTATCATTACCCCCATGAACAGAAATCCCCCTTACACGGAGGC
ATCAGTGACCAAACAGGAAAAAACCGCCCTTAACATGGCCCGCTTTATCAGAAGCCAGACATTAACGCTT
CTGGAGAAACTCAACGAGCTGGACGCGGATGAACAGGCAGACATCTGTGAATCGCTTCACGACCACGCTG
ATGAGCTTTACCGCAGCTGCCTCGCGCGTTTCGGTGATGACGGTGAAAACCTCTGACACATGCAGCTCCC
GGAGACGGTCACAGCTTGTCTGTAAGCGGATGCCGGGAGCAGACAAGCCCGTCAGGGCGCGTCAGCGGGT
GTTGGCGGGTGTCGGGGCGCAGCCATGACCCAGTCACGTAGCGATAGCGGAGTGTATACTGGCTTAACTA
TGCGGCATCAGAGCAGATTGTACTGAGAGTGCACCATTGCGGTGTGAAATACCGCACAGATGCGTAAGGA
GAAAATACCGCATCAGGCGCTCTTCCGCTTCCTCGCTCACTGACTCGCTGCGCTCGGTCGTTCGGCTGCG
GCGAGCGGTATCAGCTCACTCAAAGGCGGTAATACGGTTATCCACAGAATCAGGGGATAACGCAGGAAAG
AACATGTGAGCAAAAGGCCAGCAAAAGGCCAGGAACCGTAAAAAGGCCGCGTTGCTGGCGTTTTTCCATA
GGCTCCGCCCCCCTGACGAGCATCACAAAAATCGACGCTCAAGTCAGAGGTGGCGAAACCCGACAGGACT
ATAAAGATACCAGGCGTTTCCCCCTGGAAGCTCCCTCGTGCGCTCTCCTGTTCCGACCCTGCCGCTTACC
GGATACCTGTCCGCCTTTCTCCCTTCGGGAAGCGTGGCGCTTTCTCATAGCTCACGCTGTAGGTATCTCA
GTTCGGTGTAGGTCGTTCGCTCCAAGCTGGGCTGTGTGCACGAACCCCCCGTTCAGCCCGACCGCTGCGC
CTTATCCGGTAACTATCGTCTTGAGTCCAACCCGGTAAGACACGACTTATCGCCACTGGCAGCAGCCACT
GGTAACAGGATTAGCAGAGCGAGGTATGTAGGCGGTGCTACAGAGTTCTTGAAGTGGTGGCCTAACTACG
GCTACACTAGAAGGACAGTATTTGGTATCTGCGCTCTGCTGAAGCCAGTTACCTTCGGAAAAAGAGTTGG
TAGCTCTTGATCCGGCAAACAAACCACCGCTGGTAGCGGTGGTTTTTTTGTTTGCAAGCAGCAGATTACG
CGCAGAAAAAAAGGATCTCAAGAAGATCCTTTGATCTTTTCTACGGGGTCTGACGCTCAGTGGAACGAAA
ACTCACGTTAAGGGATTTTGGTCATGAACAATAAAACTGTCTGCTTACATAAACAGTAATACAAGGGGTG
TTATGAGCCATATTCAACGGGAAACGTCTTGCTCTAGGCCGCGATTAAATTCCAACATGGATGCTGATTT
ATATGGGTATAAATGGGCTCGCGATAATGTCGGGCAATCAGGTGCGACAATCTATCGATTGTATGGGAAG
CCCGATGCGCCAGAGTTGTTTCTGAAACATGGCAAAGGTAGCGTTGCCAATGATGTTACAGATGAGATGG
TCAGACTAAACTGGCTGACGGAATTTATGCCTCTTCCGACCATCAAGCATTTTATCCGTACTCCTGATGA
TGCATGGTTACTCACCACTGCGATCCCCGGGAAAACAGCATTCCAGGTATTAGAAGAATATCCTGATTCA
GGTGAAAATATTGTTGATGCGCTGGCAGTGTTCCTGCGCCGGTTGCATTCGATTCCTGTTTGTAATTGTC
CTTTTAACAGCGATCGCGTATTTCGTCTCGCTCAGGCGCAATCACGAATGAATAACGGTTTGGTTGATGC
GAGTGATTTTGATGACGAGCGTAATGGCTGGCCTGTTGAACAAGTCTGGAAAGAAATGCATAAACTTTTG
CCATTCTCACCGGATTCAGTCGTCACTCATGGTGATTTCTCACTTGATAACCTTATTTTTGACGAGGGGA
AATTAATAGGTTGTATTGATGTTGGACGAGTCGGAATCGCAGACCGATACCAGGATCTTGCCATCCTATG
GAACTGCCTCGGTGAGTTTTCTCCTTCATTACAGAAACGGCTTTTTCAAAAATATGGTATTGATAATCCT
GATATGAATAAATTGCAGTTTCATTTGATGCTCGATGAGTTTTTCTAAGAATTAATTCATGAGCGGATAC
ATATTTGAATGTATTTAGAAAAATAAACAAATAGGGGTTCCGCGCACATTTCCCCGAAAAGTGCCACCTA
AATTGTAAGCGTTAATATTTTGTTAAAATTCGCGTTAAATTTTTGTTAAATCAGCTCATTTTTTAACCAA
TAGGCCGAAATCGGCAAAATCCCTTATAAATCAAAAGAATAGACCGAGATAGGGT
[37 nt withheld, positions 5306-5342]
AAAGAACGTGGACTCCAACGTCAAAGG
[49 nt withheld, positions 5370-5418]
T
[91 nt withheld, positions 5420-5510]
G
[124 nt withheld, positions 5512-5635]
CCCATTCGCCA
